Addgene plasmid #193684: pLX317 CALM2
Purpose: Constitutive lentiviral expression of CALM2
Depositing lab: William Hahn. Depositing organization: Dana-Farber Cancer Institute. Publication: YAP1 and PRDM14 converge to promote cell survival and tumorigenesis. Kim M, Ly SH, Xie Y, Duronio GN, Ford-Roshon D, Hwang JH, Sulahian R, Rennhack JP, So J, Gjoerup O, Talamas JA, Grandclaudon M, Long HW, Doench JG, Sethi NS, Giannakis M, Hahn WC. Dev Cell. 2022 Jan 24;57(2):212-227.e8. doi: 10.1016/j.devcel.2021.12.006. Epub 2022 Jan 5. PubMed 34990589.
Backbone
  Vector backbone: pLX317
  Vector type: Lentiviral
Growth in bacteria
  Bacterial resistance: Ampicillin, 100 μg/mL
  Growth temperature: 37°C
  Growth strain: NEB Stable
  Copy number: High Copy
Gene/Insert
  Gene/Insert name: CALM2
  Species: H. sapiens (human)
  Entrez Gene: CALM2 (a.k.a. CALM, CALML2, CAM1, CAM3, CAMC, CAMII, CAMIII, LQT15, PHKD, PHKD2, caM)
  Cloning method: Gateway Cloning
  Sequencing primers: 5′ EF1a-F; 3′ WPRE-R
Resource information
  A portion of this plasmid was derived from a plasmid made by: Broad Institute (GPP)
Terms and licenses: Academic/Nonprofit Terms; Industry Terms: Not Available to Industry
Depositor comments: Clone ID: TRCN0000479230
How to cite: pLX317 CALM2 was a gift from William Hahn (Addgene plasmid # 193684 ; http://n2t.net/addgene:193684 ; RRID:Addgene_193684)
