[The description below was written by a language model from this plasmid's Addgene catalogue record and pLannotate feature annotations shown in this document.]
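Description:
pLX317 CALM2 is a lentiviral expression plasmid for constitutive expression of human CALM2 (calmodulin 2) in mammalian cells. It is built on the pLX317 backbone, with a portion derived from a Broad Institute (GPP) open reading frame clone, and the insert was introduced by Gateway recombination. In bacteria it is maintained as a high-copy plasmid through a ColE1/pUC-type origin and selected with ampicillin via the β-lactamase gene. An f1 origin and remnants of a lac/lacZα cloning region are also present in the backbone.

The transfer cassette has a third-generation, self-inactivating layout. An RSV promoter drives a truncated HIV-1 5' LTR, followed by the Ψ packaging signal with a partial gag sequence, the Rev response element for Rev-dependent export of the genomic RNA, and a cPPT/CTS. The downstream boundary is a ΔU3 3' LTR followed by an SV40 polyadenylation signal. Within the provirus, an SV40 early promoter/origin region sits upstream of a puromycin N-acetyltransferase gene, allowing puromycin selection of transduced cells. The EF-1α promoter drives the CALM2 coding sequence, which is flanked by attB1 and attB2 sites left by Gateway cloning. The annotation tool labels this open reading frame as CALM1, which is expected because the human calmodulin genes encode the same protein. A V5 epitope tag is annotated just downstream of attB2, but the record does not show whether the insert reads through into it. A WPRE downstream enhances transcript expression. The plasmid is suited to producing lentivirus for stable overexpression of calmodulin, and it was deposited with a study of cell survival and tumorigenesis.
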