Features (pLannotate 1.2.2; 34 found; start..end, strand, type, name):
     65..131     +  CDS            small t antigen (fragment): SV40 (simian virus 40) small t antigen
    138..1316    +  promoter       EF-1α promoter: strong constitutive promoter for human elongation factor EF-1α
   1337..1354    +  protein_bind   attB1 (fragment): mutant version of attB; core recombination site for the Gateway® BP reaction BP Clonase™
   1360..1806    +  CDS            CALM1 (sequence withheld): CALM1_HUMAN - Also known as CALM, CAM, CAM1. Experimental evidence at protein level: Swiss-Prot protein existence level 1. (Microbial infection) Required for Legionella pneumophila SidJ glutamylase activity. From Homo sapiens (Human).
   1809..1832    -  protein_bind   attB2: mutant version of attB; recombination site for the Gateway® BP reaction BP Clonase™
   1840..1881    +  CDS            V5 tag: epitope tag from simian virus 5
   1897..1950    +  promoter       U6 promoter (fragment): RNA polymerase III promoter for human U6 snRNA
   1992..2580    +  misc_feature   WPRE: woodchuck hepatitis virus posttranscriptional regulatory element
   2631..2650    +  misc_feature   cPPT/CTS (fragment): central polypurine tract and central termination sequence of HIV-1
   2652..2885    +  LTR            3' LTR (ΔU3): self-inactivating 3' long terminal repeat (LTR) from HIV-1
   2963..3084    +  polyA_signal   SV40 poly(A) signal: SV40 polyadenylation signal
   3124..3259    +  rep_origin     SV40 ori: SV40 origin of replication
   3280..3298    -  promoter       T7 promoter: promoter for bacteriophage T7 RNA polymerase
   3306..3461    +  CDS            lacZα (fragment): LacZα fragment of β-galactosidase; lacZ fragment
   3466..3894    +  rep_origin     f1 ori (sequence partly withheld): f1 bacteriophage origin of replication; arrow indicates direction of (+) strand synthesis
   3947..4051    +  promoter       AmpR promoter: bla
   4052..4912    +  CDS            AmpR: β-lactamase; bla; confers resistance to ampicillin, carbenicillin, and related antibiotics
   5083..5671    +  rep_origin     ori: high-copy-number ColE1/pMB1/pBR322/pUC origin of replication
   5854..5946    +  CDS            lacI (fragment): lac repressor; lacI; The lac repressor binds to the lac operator to inhibit transcription in E. coli. This inhibition can be relieved by adding lactose or isopropyl-β-D-thiogalactopyranoside (IPTG).
   5959..5980    +  protein_bind   CAP binding site: CAP binding activates transcription in the presence of cAMP. E. coli catabolite activator protein
   5995..6025    +  promoter       lac promoter: promoter for the E. coli lac operon
   6033..6049    +  protein_bind   lac operator: The lac repressor binds to the lac operator to inhibit transcription in E. coli. This inhibition can be relieved by adding lactose or isopropyl-β-D-thiogalactopyranoside (IPTG). lac repressor encoded by lacI
   6094..6112    +  promoter       T3 promoter: promoter for bacteriophage T3 RNA polymerase
   6140..6366    +  promoter       RSV promoter: Rous sarcoma virus enhancer/promoter
   6367..6547    +  LTR            5' LTR (truncated): truncated 5' long terminal repeat (LTR) from HIV-1
   6594..6719    +  misc_feature   HIV-1 Ψ: packaging signal of human immunodeficiency virus type 1
   6703..7066    +  CDS            HIV-1 gag (fragment): gag protein from human immunodeficiency virus 1; gag
   7212..7445    +  misc_feature   RRE: The Rev response element (RRE) of HIV-1 allows for Rev-dependent mRNA export from the nucleus to the cytoplasm.
   7822..7848    +  CDS            Rev (fragment): human immunodeficiency virus 1 (HIV-1) Rev protein; rev; enhances nuclear export of unspliced and incompletely spliced viral mRNAs
   7855..7878    +  promoter       SV40 promoter (fragment): SV40 early promoter
   7879..7950    +  promoter       SV40 promoter (fragment): SV40 enhancer and early promoter
   7974..8109    +  rep_origin     SV40 ori: SV40 origin of replication
   8155..8751    +  CDS            PuroR (fragment): puromycin N-acetyltransferase; pac from Streptomyces; confers resistance to puromycin
   8800..8917    +  misc_feature   cPPT/CTS: central polypurine tract and central termination sequence of HIV-1
>Addgene plasmid #193684 | pLX317 CALM2 | addgene full sequence | sequence record 380284 | Addgene NGS Result
CGGGTTTATTACAGGGACAGCAGAGATCCACTTTGGCGCCGGCTCGAGGCCTGCAGGTGCAAAGATGGAT
AAAGTTTTAAACAGAGAGGAATCTTTGCAGCTAATGGACCTTCTAGGTCTTGAAAGGAGTGGGAATTGGC
TCCGGTGCCCGTCAGTGGGCAGAGCGCACATCGCCCACAGTCCCCGAGAAGTTGGGGGGAGGGGTCGGCA
ATTGAACCGGTGCCTAGAGAAGGTGGCGCGGGGTAAACTGGGAAAGTGATGTCGTGTACTGGCTCCGCCT
TTTTCCCGAGGGTGGGGGAGAACCGTATATAAGTGCAGTAGTCGCCGTGAACGTTCTTTTTCGCAACGGG
TTTGCCGCCAGAACACAGGTAAGTGCCGTGTGTGGTTCCCGCGGGCCTGGCCTCTTTACGGGTTATGGCC
CTTGCGTGCCTTGAATTACTTCCACCTGGCTGCAGTACGTGATTCTTGATCCCGAGCTTCGGGTTGGAAG
TGGGTGGGAGAGTTCGAGGCCTTGCGCTTAAGGAGCCCCTTCGCCTCGTGCTTGAGTTGAGGCCTGGCCT
GGGCGCTGGGGCCGCCGCGTGCGAATCTGGTGGCACCTTCGCGCCTGTCTCGCTGCTTTCGATAAGTCTC
TAGCCATTTAAAATTTTTGATGACCTGCTGCGACGCTTTTTTTCTGGCAAGATAGTCTTGTAAATGCGGG
CCAAGATCTGCACACTGGTATTTCGGTTTTTGGGGCCGCGGGCGGCGACGGGGCCCGTGCGTCCCAGCGC
ACATGTTCGGCGAGGCGGGGCCTGCGAGCGCGGCCACCGAGAATCGGACGGGGGTAGTCTCAAGCTGGCC
GGCCTGCTCTGGTGCCTGGCCTCGCGCCGCCGTGTATCGCCCCGCCCTGGGCGGCAAGGCTGGCCCGGTC
GGCACCAGTTGCGTGAGCGGAAAGATGGCCGCTTCCCGGCCCTGCTGCAGGGAGCTCAAAATGGAGGACG
CGGCGCTCGGGAGAGCGGGCGGGTGAGTCACCCACACAAAGGAAAAGGGCCTTTCCGTCCTCAGCCGTCG
CTTCATGTGACTCCACGGAGTACCGGGCGCCGTCCAGGCACCTCGATTAGTTCTCGAGCTTTTGGAGTAC
GTCGTCTTTAGGTTGGGGGGAGGGGTTTTATGCGATGGAGTTTCCCCACACTGAGTGGGTGGAGACTGAA
GTTAGGCCAGCTTGGCACTTGATGTAATTCTCCTTGGAATTTGCCCTTTTTGAGTTTGGATCTTGGTTCA
TTCTCAAGCCTCAGACAGTGGTTCAAAGTTTTTTTCTTCCATTTCAGGTGTCGTGAGGCTAGCATCGATT
GATCAACAAGTTTGTACAAAAAAGTTGGC
[447 nt withheld, positions 1360-1806]
TGCCCAACTTTCTTGTACAAAGTGGTTGATATCGGTAAGCCTATCCCTAACCCTCTCCTCGGTCTCGATT
CTACGTAGTAATGAACTAGTCCGTAACTTGAAAGTATTTCGATTTCTTGGCTTTATATATCTTGTGGAAA
GGACGAGGATCATGATACTATTCGCCTACTACGCGTTAAGTCGACAATCAACCTCTGGATTACAAAATTT
GTGAAAGATTGACTGGTATTCTTAACTATGTTGCTCCTTTTACGCTATGTGGATACGCTGCTTTAATGCC
TTTGTATCATGCTATTGCTTCCCGTATGGCTTTCATTTTCTCCTCCTTGTATAAATCCTGGTTGCTGTCT
CTTTATGAGGAGTTGTGGCCCGTTGTCAGGCAACGTGGCGTGGTGTGCACTGTGTTTGCTGACGCAACCC
CCACTGGTTGGGGCATTGCCACCACCTGTCAGCTCCTTTCCGGGACTTTCGCTTTCCCCCTCCCTATTGC
CACGGCGGAACTCATCGCCGCCTGCCTTGCCCGCTGCTGGACAGGGGCTCGGCTGTTGGGCACTGACAAT
TCCGTGGTGTTGTCGGGGAAATCATCGTCCTTTCCTTGGCTGCTCGCCTGTGTTGCCACCTGGATTCTGC
GCGGGACGTCCTTCTGCTACGTCCCTTCGGCCCTCAATCCAGCGGACCTTCCTTCCCGCGGCCTGCTGCC
GGCTCTGCGGCCTCTTCCGCGTCTTCGCCTTCGCCCTCAGACGAGTCGGATCTCCCTTTGGGCCGCCTCC
CCGCGTCGACTTTAAGACCAATGACTTACAAGGCAGCTGTAGATCTTAGCCACTTTTTAAAAGAAAAGGG
GGGACTGGAAGGGCTAATTCACTCCCAACGAAGACAAGATCTGCTTTTTGCTTGTACTGGGTCTCTCTGG
TTAGACCAGATCTGAGCCTGGGAGCTCTCTGGCTAACTAGGGAACCCACTGCTTAAGCCTCAATAAAGCT
TGCCTTGAGTGCTTCAAGTAGTGTGTGCCCGTCTGTTGTGTGACTCTGGTAACTAGAGATCCCTCAGACC
CTTTTAGTCAGTGTGGAAAATCTCTAGCAGTACGTATAGTAGTTCATGTCATCTTATTATTCAGTATTTA
TAACTTGCAAAGAAATGAATATCAGAGAGTGAGAGGAACTTGTTTATTGCAGCTTATAATGGTTACAAAT
AAAGCAATAGCATCACAAATTTCACAAATAAAGCATTTTTTTCACTGCATTCTAGTTGTGGTTTGTCCAA
ACTCATCAATGTATCTTATCATGTCTGGCTCTAGCTATCCCGCCCCTAACTCCGCCCATCCCGCCCCTAA
CTCCGCCCAGTTCCGCCCATTCTCCGCCCCATGGCTGACTAATTTTTTTTATTTATGCAGAGGCCGAGGC
CGCCTCGGCCTCTGAGCTATTCCAGAAGTAGTGAGGAGGCTTTTTTGGAGGCCTAGGGACGTACCCAATT
CGCCCTATAGTGAGTCGTATTACGCGCGCTCACTGGCCGTCGTTTTACAACGTCGTGACTGGGAAAACCC
TGGCGTTACCCAACTTAATCGCCTTGCAGCACATCCCCCTTTCGCCAGCTGGCGTAATAGCGAAGAGGCC
CGCACCGATCGCCCTTCCCAACAGTTGCGCAGCCTGAATGGCGAATGGG
[124 nt withheld, positions 3466-3589]
C
[91 nt withheld, positions 3591-3681]
A
[49 nt withheld, positions 3683-3731]
CCTTTGACGTTGGAGTCCACGTTCTTT
[37 nt withheld, positions 3759-3795]
ACCCTATCTCGGTCTATTCTTTTGATTTATAAGGGATTTTGCCGATTTCGGCCTATTGGTTAAAAAATGA
GCTGATTTAACAAAAATTTAACGCGAATTTTAACAAAATATTAACGCTTACAATTTAGGTGGCACTTTTC
GGGGAAATGTGCGCGGAACCCCTATTTGTTTATTTTTCTAAATACATTCAAATATGTATCCGCTCATGAG
ACAATAACCCTGATAAATGCTTCAATAATATTGAAAAAGGAAGAGTATGAGTATTCAACATTTCCGTGTC
GCCCTTATTCCCTTTTTTGCGGCATTTTGCCTTCCTGTTTTTGCTCACCCAGAAACGCTGGTGAAAGTAA
AAGATGCTGAAGATCAGTTGGGTGCACGAGTGGGTTACATCGAACTGGATCTCAACAGCGGTAAGATCCT
TGAGAGTTTTCGCCCCGAAGAACGTTTTCCAATGATGAGCACTTTTAAAGTTCTGCTATGTGGCGCGGTA
TTATCCCGTATTGACGCCGGGCAAGAGCAACTCGGTCGCCGCATACACTATTCTCAGAATGACTTGGTTG
AGTACTCACCAGTCACAGAAAAGCATCTTACGGATGGCATGACAGTAAGAGAATTATGCAGTGCTGCCAT
AACCATGAGTGATAACACTGCGGCCAACTTACTTCTGACAACGATCGGAGGACCGAAGGAGCTAACCGCT
TTTTTGCACAACATGGGGGATCATGTAACTCGCCTTGATCGTTGGGAACCGGAGCTGAATGAAGCCATAC
CAAACGACGAGCGTGACACCACGATGCCTGTAGCAATGGCAACAACGTTGCGCAAACTATTAACTGGCGA
ACTACTTACTCTAGCTTCCCGGCAACAATTAATAGACTGGATGGAGGCGGATAAAGTTGCAGGACCACTT
CTGCGCTCGGCCCTTCCGGCTGGCTGGTTTATTGCTGATAAATCTGGAGCCGGTGAGCGTGGGTCTCGCG
GTATCATTGCAGCACTGGGGCCAGATGGTAAGCCCTCCCGTATCGTAGTTATCTACACGACGGGGAGTCA
GGCAACTATGGATGAACGAAATAGACAGATCGCTGAGATAGGTGCCTCACTGATTAAGCATTGGTAACTG
TCAGACCAAGTTTACTCATATATACTTTAGATTGATTTAAAACTTCATTTTTAATTTAAAAGGATCTAGG
TGAAGATCCTTTTTGATAATCTCATGACCAAAATCCCTTAACGTGAGTTTTCGTTCCACTGAGCGTCAGA
CCCCGTAGAAAAGATCAAAGGATCTTCTTGAGATCCTTTTTTTCTGCGCGTAATCTGCTGCTTGCAAACA
AAAAAACCACCGCTACCAGCGGTGGTTTGTTTGCCGGATCAAGAGCTACCAACTCTTTTTCCGAAGGTAA
CTGGCTTCAGCAGAGCGCAGATACCAAATACTGTTCTTCTAGTGTAGCCGTAGTTAGGCCACCACTTCAA
GAACTCTGTAGCACCGCCTACATACCTCGCTCTGCTAATCCTGTTACCAGTGGCTGCTGCCAGTGGCGAT
AAGTCGTGTCTTACCGGGTTGGACTCAAGACGATAGTTACCGGATAAGGCGCAGCGGTCGGGCTGAACGG
GGGGTTCGTGCACACAGCCCAGCTTGGAGCGAACGACCTACACCGAACTGAGATACCTACAGCGTGAGCT
ATGAGAAAGCGCCACGCTTCCCGAAGGGAGAAAGGCGGACAGGTATCCGGTAAGCGGCAGGGTCGGAACA
GGAGAGCGCACGAGGGAGCTTCCAGGGGGAAACGCCTGGTATCTTTATAGTCCTGTCGGGTTTCGCCACC
TCTGACTTGAGCGTCGATTTTTGTGATGCTCGTCAGGGGGGCGGAGCCTATGGAAAAACGCCAGCAACGC
GGCCTTTTTACGGTTCCTGGCCTTTTGCTGGCCTTTTGCTCACATGTTCTTTCCTGCGTTATCCCCTGAT
TCTGTGGATAACCGTATTACCGCCTTTGAGTGAGCTGATACCGCTCGCCGCAGCCGAACGACCGAGCGCA
GCGAGTCAGTGAGCGAGGAAGCGGAAGAGCGCCCAATACGCAAACCGCCTCTCCCCGCGCGTTGGCCGAT
TCATTAATGCAGCTGGCACGACAGGTTTCCCGACTGGAAAGCGGGCAGTGAGCGCAACGCAATTAATGTG
AGTTAGCTCACTCATTAGGCACCCCAGGCTTTACACTTTATGCTTCCGGCTCGTATGTTGTGTGGAATTG
TGAGCGGATAACAATTTCACACAGGAAACAGCTATGACCATGATTACGCCAAGCGCGCAATTAACCCTCA
CTAAAGGGAACAAAAGCTGGAGCTGCAAGCTTAATGTAGTCTTATGCAATACTCTTGTAGTCTTGCAACA
TGGTAACGATGAGTTAGCAACATGCCTTACAAGGAGAGAAAAAGCACCGTGCATGCCGATTGGTGGAAGT
AAGGTGGTACGATCGTGCCTTATTAGGAAGGCAACAGACGGGTCTGACATGGATTGGACGAACCACTGAA
TTGCCGCATTGCAGAGATATTGTATTTAAGTGCCTAGCTCGATACATAAACGGGTCTCTCTGGTTAGACC
AGATCTGAGCCTGGGAGCTCTCTGGCTAACTAGGGAACCCACTGCTTAAGCCTCAATAAAGCTTGCCTTG
AGTGCTTCAAGTAGTGTGTGCCCGTCTGTTGTGTGACTCTGGTAACTAGAGATCCCTCAGACCCTTTTAG
TCAGTGTGGAAAATCTCTAGCAGTGGCGCCCGAACAGGGACTTGAAAGCGAAAGGGAAACCAGAGGAGCT
CTCTCGACGCAGGACTCGGCTTGCTGAAGCGCGCACGGCAAGAGGCGAGGGGCGGCGACTGGTGAGTACG
CCAAAAATTTTGACTAGCGGAGGCTAGAAGGAGAGAGATGGGTGCGAGAGCGTCAGTATTAAGCGGGGGA
GAATTAGATCGCGATGGGAAAAAATTCGGTTAAGGCCAGGGGGAAAGAAAAAATATAAATTAAAACATAT
AGTATGGGCAAGCAGGGAGCTAGAACGATTCGCAGTTAATCCTGGCCTGTTAGAAACATCAGAAGGCTGT
AGACAAATACTGGGACAGCTACAACCATCCCTTCAGACAGGATCAGAAGAACTTAGATCATTATATAATA
CAGTAGCAACCCTCTATTGTGTGCATCAAAGGATAGAGATAAAAGACACCAAGGAAGCTTTAGACAAGAT
AGAGGAAGAGCAAAACAAAAGTAAGACCACCGCACAGCAAGCGGCCGCTGATCTTCAGACCTGGAGGAGG
AGATATGAGGGACAATTGGAGAAGTGAATTATATAAATATAAAGTAGTAAAAATTGAACCATTAGGAGTA
GCACCCACCAAGGCAAAGAGAAGAGTGGTGCAGAGAGAAAAAAGAGCAGTGGGAATAGGAGCTTTGTTCC
TTGGGTTCTTGGGAGCAGCAGGAAGCACTATGGGCGCAGCGTCAATGACGCTGACGGTACAGGCCAGACA
ATTATTGTCTGGTATAGTGCAGCAGCAGAACAATTTGCTGAGGGCTATTGAGGCGCAACAGCATCTGTTG
CAACTCACAGTCTGGGGCATCAAGCAGCTCCAGGCAAGAATCCTGGCTGTGGAAAGATACCTAAAGGATC
AACAGCTCCTGGGGATTTGGGGTTGCTCTGGAAAACTCATTTGCACCACTGCTGTGCCTTGGAATGCTAG
TTGGAGTAATAAATCTCTGGAACAGATTTGGAATCACACGACCTGGATGGAGTGGGACAGAGAAATTAAC
AATTACACAAGCTTAATACACTCCTTAATTGAAGAATCGCAAAACCAGCAAGAAAAGAATGAACAAGAAT
TATTGGAATTAGATAAATGGGCAAGTTTGTGGAATTGGTTTAACATAACAAATTGGCTGTGGTATATAAA
ATTATTCATAATGATAGTAGGAGGCTTGGTAGGTTTAAGAATAGTTTTTGCTGTACTTTCTATAGTGAAT
AGAGTTAGGCAGGGATATTCACCATTATCGTTTCAGACCCACCTCCCAACCCCGAGGGGACCCATGCATT
GCATCTCAATTAGTCAGCAACCAGGTGTGGAAAGTCCCCAGGCTCCCCAGCAGGCAGAAGTATGCAAAGC
ATGCGTCTCAATTAGTCAGCAACCATAGTCCCGCCCCTAACTCCGCCCATCCCGCCCCTAACTCCGCCCA
GTTCCGCCCATTCTCCGCCCCATGGCTGACTAATTTTTTTTATTTATGCAGAGGCCGAGGCCGCCTCGGC
CTCTGAGCTATTCCAGAAGTAGTGAGGAGGCTTTTTTGGAGGCCTAGGCTTTTGCAAAAAGCTTTCTAGA
GGTACCACCGGAGCTTACCATGACCGAGTACAAGCCCACGGTGCGCCTCGCCACCCGCGACGACGTCCCC
AGGGCCGTACGCACCCTCGCCGCCGCGTTCGCCGACTACCCCGCCACGCGCCACACCGTCGATCCGGACC
GCCACATCGAGCGGGTCACCGAGCTGCAAGAACTCTTCCTCACGCGCGTCGGGCTCGACATCGGCAAGGT
GTGGGTCGCGGACGACGGCGCCGCCGTGGCGGTCTGGACCACGCCGGAGAGCGTCGAAGCGGGGGCGGTG
TTCGCCGAGATCGGCCCGCGCATGGCCGAGTTGAGCGGTTCCCGGCTGGCCGCGCAGCAACAGATGGAAG
GCCTCCTGGCGCCGCACCGGCCCAAGGAGCCCGCGTGGTTCCTGGCCACCGTCGGCGTCTCGCCCGACCA
CCAGGGCAAGGGTCTGGGCAGCGCCGTCGTGCTCCCCGGAGTGGAGGCGGCCGAGCGCGCCGGGGTGCCC
GCCTTCCTGGAGACCTCCGCGCCCCGCAACCTCCCCTTCTACGAGCGGCTCGGCTTCACCGTCACCGCCG
ACGTCGAGGTGCCCGAAGGACCGCGCACCTGGTGCATGACCCGCAAGCCCGGTGCCAGTTAACGAATTCT
AGATCTTGAGACAAATGGCAGTATTCATCCACAATTTTAAAAGAAAAGGGGGGATTGGGGGGTACAGTGC
AGGGGAAAGAATAGTAGACATAATAGCAACAGACATACAAACTAAAGAATTACAAAAACAAATTACAAAA
ATTCAAAATTTT
